>Addgene plasmid #121746 | HB901: pMVP (L3-L2) polyA | addgene full sequence | sequence record 237183 | Addgene NGS Result
CTTTCCTGCGTTATCCCCTGATTCTGTGGATAACCGTATTACCGCCTTTGAGTGAGCTGATACCGCTCGC
CGCAGCCGAACGACCGAGCGCAGCGAGTCAGTGAGCGAGGAAGCGGAAGAGCGCCCAATACGCAAACCGC
CTCTCCCCGCGCGTTGGCCGATTCATTAATGCAGCTGGCACGACAGGTTTCCCGACTGGAAAGCGGGCAG
TGAGCGCAACGCAATTAATACGCGTACCGCTAGCCAGGAAGAGTTTGTAGAAACGCAAAAAGGCCATCCG
TCAGGATGGCCTTCTGCTTAGTTTGATGCCTGGCAGTTTATGGCGGGCGTCCTGCCCGCCACCCTCCGGG
CCGTTGCTTCACAACGTTCAAATCCGCTCCCGGCGGATTTGTCCTACTCAGGAGAGCGTTCACCGACAAA
CAACAGATAAAACGAAAGGCCCAGTCTTCCGACTGAGCCTTTCGTTTTATTTGATGCCTGGCAGTTCCCT
ACTCTCGCGTTAACGCTAGCATGGATGTTTTCCCAGTCACGACGTTGTAAAACGACGGCCAGTCTTAAGC
TCGGGCCCCAAATAATGATTTTATTTTGACTGATAGTGACCTGTTCGTTGCAACAAATTGATGAGCAATG
CTTTTTTATAATGCCAACTTTGTATAATAAAGTTGTACAGTGCCTCTCCTGGCCTTGGAAGTTGCCACTC
CAGTGCCCACCAGCCTTGTCCTAATAAAATTAAGTTGCATCATTTTGTCTGACTAGGTGTCCTTCTATAA
TATTATGGGGTGGAGGGGGGTGGTATGGAGCAAGGGGCAAGTTGGGAAGACAACCTGTAGGGCCTGCGGG
GTCTATTGGGAACCAAGCTGGAGTGCAGTGGCACAATCTTGGCTCACTGCAATCTCCGCCTCCTGGGTTC
AAGCGATTCTCCTGCCTCAGCCTCCCGAGTTGTTGGGATTCCAGGCATGCATGACCAGGCTCAGCTAATT
TTTGTTTTTTTGGTAGAGACGGGGTTTCACCATATTGGCCAGGCTGGTCTCCAACTCCTAATCTCAGGTG
ATCTACCCACCTTGGCCTCCCAAATTGCTGGGATTACAGGCGTGAACCACTGCTCCCTTCCCTGTCCTTC
TGATTTTAAAATAACTATACCAGCAGGAGGACGTCCAGACACAGCATAGGCTACCTGGCCATGCCCAACC
GGTGGGACATTTGAGTTGCTTGCTTGGCACTGTCCTCTCATGCGTTGGGTCCACTCAGTAGATGCCTGTT
GAACCCAGCTTTCTTGTACAAAGTTGGCATTATAAGAAAGCATTGCTTATCAATTTGTTGCAACGAACAG
GTCACTATCAGTCAAAATAAAATCATTATTTGCCATCCAGCTGCAGGGCGGCCGCGATATCCCCTATAGT
GAGTCGTATTACATGGTCATAGCTGTTTCCTGGCAGCTCTGGCCCGTGTCTCAAAATCTCTGATGTTACA
TTGCACAAGATAAAAATATATCATCATGAACAATAAAACTGTCTGCTTACATAAACAGTAATACAAGGGG
TGTTATGAGCCATATTCAACGGGAAACGTCGAGGCCGCGATTAAATTCCAACATGGATGCTGATTTATAT
GGGTATAAATGGGCTCGCGATAATGTCGGGCAATCAGGTGCGACAATCTATCGCTTGTATGGGAAGCCCG
ATGCGCCAGAGTTGTTTCTGAAACATGGCAAAGGTAGCGTTGCCAATGATGTTACAGATGAGATGGTCAG
ACTAAACTGGCTGACGGAATTTATGCCTCTTCCGACCATCAAGCATTTTATCCGTACTCCTGATGATGCA
TGGTTACTCACCACTGCGATCCCCGGAAAAACAGCATTCCAGGTATTAGAAGAATATCCTGATTCAGGTG
AAAATATTGTTGATGCGCTGGCAGTGTTCCTGCGCCGGTTGCATTCGATTCCTGTTTGTAATTGTCCTTT
TAACAGCGATCGCGTATTTCGTCTCGCTCAGGCGCAATCACGAATGAATAACGGTTTGGTTGATGCGAGT
GATTTTGATGACGAGCGTAATGGCTGGCCTGTTGAACAAGTCTGGAAAGAAATGCATAAACTTTTGCCAT
TCTCACCGGATTCAGTCGTCACTCATGGTGATTTCTCACTTGATAACCTTATTTTTGACGAGGGGAAATT
AATAGGTTGTATTGATGTTGGACGAGTCGGAATCGCAGACCGATACCAGGATCTTGCCATCCTATGGAAC
TGCCTCGGTGAGTTTTCTCCTTCATTACAGAAACGGCTTTTTCAAAAATATGGTATTGATAATCCTGATA
TGAATAAATTGCAGTTTCATTTGATGCTCGATGAGTTTTTCTAATCAGAATTGGTTAATTGGTTGTAACA
CTGGCAGAGCATTACGCTGACTTGACGGGACGGCGCAAGCTCATGACCAAAATCCCTTAACGTGAGTTAC
GCGTCGTTCCACTGAGCGTCAGACCCCGTAGAAAAGATCAAAGGATCTTCTTGAGATCCTTTTTTTCTGC
GCGTAATCTGCTGCTTGCAAACAAAAAAACCACCGCTACCAGCGGTGGTTTGTTTGCCGGATCAAGAGCT
ACCAACTCTTTTTCCGAAGGTAACTGGCTTCAGCAGAGCGCAGATACCAAATACTGTTCTTCTAGTGTAG
CCGTAGTTAGGCCACCACTTCAAGAACTCTGTAGCACCGCCTACATACCTCGCTCTGCTAATCCTGTTAC
CAGTGGCTGCTGCCAGTGGCGATAAGTCGTGTCTTACCGGGTTGGACTCAAGACGATAGTTACCGGATAA
GGCGCAGCGGTCGGGCTGAACGGGGGGTTCGTGCACACAGCCCAGCTTGGAGCGAACGACCTACACCGAA
CTGAGATACCTACAGCGTGAGCTATGAGAAAGCGCCACGCTTCCCGAAGGGAGAAAGGCGGACAGGTATC
CGGTAAGCGGCAGGGTCGGAACAGGAGAGCGCACGAGGGAGCTTCCAGGGGGAAACGCCTGGTATCTTTA
TAGTCCTGTCGGGTTTCGCCACCTCTGACTTGAGCGTCGATTTTTGTGATGCTCGTCAGGGGGGCGGAGC
CTATGGAAAAACGCCAGCAACGCGGCCTTTTTACGGTTCCTGGCCTTTTGCTGGCCTTTTGCTCACATGT
T
Features (pLannotate 1.2.2; 10 found; start..end, strand, type, name):
    121..213     +  CDS            lacI (fragment): lac repressor; lacI; The lac repressor binds to the lac operator to inhibit transcription in E. coli. This inhibition can be relieved by adding lactose or isopropyl-β-D-thiogalactopyranoside (IPTG).
    268..295     -  terminator     rrnB T2 terminator: transcription terminator T2 from the E. coli rrnB gene
    427..470     +  terminator     rrnB T1 terminator: Escherichia coli rrnB; transcription terminator T1 from the E. coli rrnB gene
    517..553     -  CDS            lacZα (fragment): LacZα fragment of β-galactosidase; lacZ fragment
    570..665     +  protein_bind   attL3: mutant version of attL; recombination site for the Gateway® LR reaction LR Clonase™
    668..1263    +  polyA_signal   hGH poly(A) signal: human growth hormone polyadenylation signal
   1263..1362    -  protein_bind   attL2: mutant version of attL; recombination site for the Gateway® LR reaction LR Clonase™
   1393..1411    -  promoter       T7 promoter: promoter for bacteriophage T7 RNA polymerase
   1545..2354    +  CDS            KanR: aminoglycoside phosphotransferase; aph(3')-Ia; confers resistance to kanamycin in bacteria or G418 (Geneticin®) in eukaryotes
   2501..3089    +  rep_origin     ori: high-copy-number ColE1/pMB1/pBR322/pUC origin of replication
