[The description below was written by a language model from this plasmid's Addgene catalogue record and pLannotate feature annotations shown in this document.]
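Description:
HB901: pMVP (L3-L2) polyA is a Gateway entry plasmid from the pMVP modular cloning platform, built on the Invitrogen pDONR221 P3-P2 donor backbone. It is a small (about 3.15 kb), high-copy bacterial plasmid maintained in E. coli through a ColE1/pUC-type origin of replication and selected with kanamycin via an aminoglycoside phosphotransferase (KanR) gene. It has no expression function of its own; it serves purely as a donor of one module for recombinational assembly.

The payload is a 596 bp human growth hormone polyadenylation signal, flanked by attL3 on the upstream side and attL2 on the downstream side. These mutant attL sites determine the position and orientation the fragment takes in a MultiSite Gateway Pro LR reaction. An L3-L2 module occupies the final, 3′-most slot, so that the polyA signal ends up downstream of the promoter and coding modules contributed by the other entry plasmids. There it directs cleavage and polyadenylation of the assembled transcript in mammalian cells. The record states it is intended for 3- or 4-component assemblies into a destination vector.

The remaining annotated elements are standard features of the pDONR backbone. The rrnB T1 and T2 terminators lie upstream of the att cassette and insulate it from read-through transcription from the plasmid. A T7 promoter sits just outside attL2, and short lacI and lacZα fragments are backbone remnants with no functional role. M13 forward and reverse priming sites flanking the cassette are listed for sequence verification. The associated work describes the platform as a toolkit for building transgene expression and dCas9-based epigenome editing vectors.
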