Addgene plasmid #121746: HB901: pMVP (L3-L2) polyA
Purpose: pMVP L3-L2 entry plasmid, contains human growth hormone polyadenylation signal (polyA) for 3- or 4-component MultiSite Gateway Pro assembly
Depositing lab: Christopher Newgard. Depositing organization: Duke University. Publication: Creation of versatile cloning platforms for transgene expression and dCas9-based epigenome editing. Haldeman JM, Conway AE, Arlotto ME, Slentz DH, Muoio DM, Becker TC, Newgard CB. Nucleic Acids Res. 2018 Dec 27. pii: 5264291. doi: 10.1093/nar/gky1286. PubMed 30590691.
Backbone
  Vector backbone: pDONR221 P3-P2
  Backbone manufacturer: Invitrogen
  Backbone size w/o insert (bp): 2555
  Vector type: Synthetic Biology ; pMVP Gateway Entry Plasmid
Growth in bacteria
  Bacterial resistance: Kanamycin, 50 μg/mL
  Growth temperature: 37°C
  Growth strain: DH5alpha
  Copy number: High Copy
Gene/Insert
  Gene/Insert name: Polyadenylation signal (polyA)
  Species: Synthetic
  Insert size (bp): 596
  Cloning method: Gateway Cloning
  Sequencing primers: 5′ M13F; 3′ M13R
Terms and licenses: Academic/Nonprofit Terms; Industry Terms: Not Available to Industry
How to cite: HB901: pMVP (L3-L2) polyA was a gift from Christopher Newgard (Addgene plasmid # 121746 ; http://n2t.net/addgene:121746 ; RRID:Addgene_121746)
